Addgene plasmid #170092: pEcCas7
Purpose: expresses E. coli type I-E Cas7
Depositing lab: Chase Beisel. Depositing organization: Helmholtz-Zentrum fuer Infektionsforschung (HZI). Publication: A TXTL-Based Assay to Rapidly Identify PAMs for CRISPR-Cas Systems with Multi-Protein Effector Complexes. Wimmer F, Englert F, Beisel CL. Methods Mol Biol. 2022;2433:391-411. doi: 10.1007/978-1-0716-1998-8_24. PubMed 34985758.
Backbone
  Vector backbone: pET28b
  Backbone size w/o insert (bp): 5223
  Total vector size (bp): 6312
  Vector type: Bacterial Expression
Growth in bacteria
  Bacterial resistance: Kanamycin, 50 μg/mL
  Growth temperature: 37°C
  Growth strain: Top10
  Copy number: Low Copy
Gene/Insert
  Gene/Insert name: E. coli type I-E Cas7
  Species: E. coli
  Insert size (bp): 1089
  Promoter: T7
  Tag / fusion protein: His (C terminal on backbone)
  Cloning method: Gibson Cloning
  Sequencing primers: 5′ gagatctcgatcccgcga
Resource information
  A portion of this plasmid was derived from a plasmid made by: U.S. Department of Energy Joint Genome Institute
Terms and licenses: Academic/Nonprofit Terms; Industry Terms: Not Available to Industry
Depositor comments: If used in a publication, please acknowledge that the plasmid pEcCas7 was generated by U.S. Department of Energy Joint Genome Institute, a DOE Office of Science User Facility. The associated work was supported by the Office of Science of the U.S. Department of Energy under Contract No. DE-AC02-05CH11231.
How to cite: pEcCas7 was a gift from Chase Beisel (Addgene plasmid # 170092 ; http://n2t.net/addgene:170092 ; RRID:Addgene_170092)
