[The description below was written by a language model from this plasmid's Addgene catalogue record and pLannotate feature annotations shown in this document.]
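Description:
pEcCas7 is a bacterial expression plasmid built on the pET28b backbone that produces the Cas7 subunit (casC, also known as cse4) of the Escherichia coli type I-E CRISPR-Cas system. The roughly 6.3 kb plasmid is selected with kanamycin through an aminoglycoside phosphotransferase gene. It replicates from a pBR322-type ColE1 origin accompanied by the bom region and the rop gene, consistent with its catalogue listing as low copy. An f1 origin is also present. Short annotated tetracycline-resistance, CAP-site and AmpR-promoter fragments appear to be non-functional backbone remnants rather than working elements.

The 1,089 bp casC coding sequence, inserted by Gibson assembly, lies downstream of a T7 promoter with an adjacent lac operator and upstream of the T7 terminator. A lacI gene with its own promoter is carried on the plasmid, so transcription depends on T7 RNA polymerase and is repressed by Lac repressor until relieved by IPTG or lactose. The open reading frame runs directly into a backbone-encoded C-terminal polyhistidine tag, annotated as a six-codon fragment of a longer His tag, which can be used for affinity purification or detection.

Cas7 is a component of Cascade, the multi-protein effector complex that binds crRNA and recognises double-stranded DNA targets by R-loop formation, after which Cas3 is recruited to degrade the target. The associated publication describes a cell-free transcription-translation (TXTL) assay for rapidly identifying PAMs recognised by CRISPR-Cas systems with multi-protein effectors. This suggests that pEcCas7 supplies one Cascade subunit alongside plasmids encoding the other components, although the record itself does not list those companion constructs.
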