Features (pLannotate 1.2.2; 18 found; start..end, strand, type, name):
   1008..1085    -  promoter       lacI promoter: lacI
   1093..1372    -  CDS            TcR (fragment): tetracycline efflux protein; tet; confers resistance to tetracycline
   1394..1412    +  promoter       T7 promoter: promoter for bacteriophage T7 RNA polymerase
   1413..1437    +  protein_bind   lac operator: The lac repressor binds to the lac operator to inhibit transcription in E. coli. This inhibition can be relieved by adding lactose or isopropyl-β-D-thiogalactopyranoside (IPTG). lac repressor encoded by lacI
   1477..2565    +  CDS            casC: CASC_ECOLI - Also known as cas4, cse4, ygcJ. Experimental evidence at protein level: Swiss-Prot protein existence level 1. A component of Cascade, which participates in CRISPR interference, the third stage of CRISPR immunity. Cascade binds both crRNA and in a sequence-specific manner negatively supercoiled dsDNA target. This leads to the formation of an R-loop in which the crRNA binds the target DNA, displacing the noncomplementary strand. Cas3 is recruited to Cascade, nicks target DNA and then unwinds and cleaves the target, leading to DNA degradation and invader neutralization. CasCDE alone
   2566..2583    +  CDS            9xHis (fragment): 9xHis affinity tag
   2593..2642    +  CDS            SET1 (fragment): solubility-enhancement tag derived from T7 phage gene 10B
   2650..2697    +  terminator     T7 terminator: transcription terminator for bacteriophage T7 RNA polymerase
   2734..3162    +  rep_origin     f1 ori (sequence partly withheld): f1 bacteriophage origin of replication; arrow indicates direction of (+) strand synthesis
   3215..3272    +  promoter       AmpR promoter (fragment): bla
   3281..4096    -  CDS            KanR: aminoglycoside phosphotransferase; aph(3')-Ia; confers resistance to kanamycin in bacteria or G418 (Geneticin®) in eukaryotes
   4218..4806    +  rep_origin     ori: high-copy-number ColE1/pMB1/pBR322/pUC origin of replication
   4992..5131    -  misc_feature   bom: basis of mobility region from pBR322
   5233..5424    -  CDS            rop: Rop protein, which maintains plasmids at low copy number; rop
   5441..5821    +  CDS            YPB1_ECOLX: Protein predicted: Swiss-Prot protein existence level 4. From Escherichia coli.
   5893..6184    -  CDS            TcR (fragment): tetracycline efflux protein; tet; confers resistance to tetracycline
   6199..6220    -  protein_bind   CAP binding site: CAP binding activates transcription in the presence of cAMP. E. coli catabolite activator protein
   6233..1007    -  CDS            lacI (across the origin): lac repressor; lacI; The lac repressor binds to the lac operator to inhibit transcription in E. coli. This inhibition can be relieved by adding lactose or isopropyl-β-D-thiogalactopyranoside (IPTG).
>Addgene plasmid #170092 | pEcCas7 | addgene full sequence | sequence record 342950 | Addgene NGS Result
GTTTGCGTATTGGGCGCCAGGGTGGTTTTTCTTTTCACCAGTGAGACGGGCAACAGCTGATTGCCCTTCA
CCGCCTGGCCCTGAGAGAGTTGCAGCAAGCGGTCCACGCTGGTTTGCCCCAGCAGGCGAAAATCCTGTTT
GATGGTGGTTAACGGCGGGATATAACATGAGCTGTCTTCGGTATCGTCGTATCCCACTACCGAGATATCC
GCACCAACGCGCAGCCCGGACTCGGTAATGGCGCGCATTGCGCCCAGCGCCATCTGATCGTTGGCAACCA
GCATCGCAGTGGGAACGATGCCCTCATTCAGCATTTGCATGGTTTGTTGAAAACCGGACATGGCACTCCA
GTCGCCTTCCCGTTCCGCTATCGGCTGAATTTGATTGCGAGTGAGATATTTATGCCAGCCAGCCAGACGC
AGACGCGCCGAGACAGAACTTAATGGGCCCGCTAACAGCGCGATTTGCTGGTGACCCAATGCGACCAGAT
GCTCCACGCCCAGTCGCGTACCGTCTTCATGGGAGAAAATAATACTGTTGATGGGTGTCTGGTCAGAGAC
ATCAAGAAATAACGCCGGAACATTAGTGCAGGCAGCTTCCACAGCAATGGCATCCTGGTCATCCAGCGGA
TAGTTAATGATCAGCCCACTGACGCGTTGCGCGAGAAGATTGTGCACCGCCGCTTTACAGGCTTCGACGC
CGCTTCGTTCTACCATCGACACCACCACGCTGGCACCCAGTTGATCGGCGCGAGATTTAATCGCCGCGAC
AATTTGCGACGGCGCGTGCAGGGCCAGACTGGAGGTGGCAACGCCAATCAGCAACGACTGTTTGCCCGCC
AGTTGTTGTGCCACGCGGTTGGGAATGTAATTCAGCTCCGCCATCGCCGCTTCCACTTTTTCCCGCGTTT
TCGCAGAAACGTGGCTGGCCTGGTTCACCACGCGGGAAACGGTCTGATAAGAGACACCGGCATACTCTGC
GACATCGTATAACGTTACTGGTTTCACATTCACCACCCTGAATTGACTCTCTTCCGGGCGCTATCATGCC
ATACCGCGAAAGGTTTTGCGCCATTCGATGGTGTCCGGGATCTCGACGCTCTCCCTTATGCGACTCCTGC
ATTAGGAAGCAGCCCAGTAGTAGGTTGAGGCCGTTGAGCACCGCCGCCGCAAGGAATGGTGCATGCAAGG
AGATGGCGCCCAACAGTCCCCCGGCCACGGGGCCTGCCACCATACCCACGCCGAAACAAGCGCTCATGAG
CCCGAAGTGGCGAGCCCGATCTTCCCCATCGGTGATGTCGGCGATATAGGCGCCAGCAACCGCACCTGTG
GCGCCGGTGATGCCGGCCACGATGCGTCCGGCGTAGAGGATCGAGATCTCGATCCCGCGAAATTAATACG
ACTCACTATAGGGGAATTGTGAGCGGATAACAATTCCCCTCTAGACTCAAGAAATCACGCAAAGGAGGTA
TTTATAATGTCCAATTTTATCAACATTCATGTTCTCATATCCCACTCGCCCTCGTGCCTTAACCGGGACG
ATATGAATATGCAGAAAGATGCCATCTTTGGGGGCAAACGCAGAGTTCGTATTAGCTCACAGTCCCTGAA
ACGTGCAATGCGTAAATCAGGCTATTATGCGCAGAATATTGGAGAGAGCAGCTTACGCACCATTCACCTG
GCACAATTACGTGATGTACTGCGTCAAAAACTGGGTGAACGTTTTGACCAGAAAATTATTGATAAAACTC
TGGCACTACTTAGCGGTAAGTCTGTGGATGAAGCAGAAAAGATTAGCGCCGATGCGGTGACCCCGTGGGT
GGTAGGTGAAATCGCGTGGTTTTGTGAGCAGGTTGCGAAAGCAGAAGCGGATAATCTTGATGACAAAAAA
TTGCTGAAAGTGCTGAAAGAAGATATAGCGGCAATTCGCGTTAATCTGCAGCAGGGCGTAGATATTGCCC
TGAGTGGTCGCATGGCCACATCAGGTATGATGACCGAGTTGGGTAAAGTCGATGGGGCGATGTCGATTGC
ACACGCTATTACAACGCATCAGGTTGACTCCGATATCGATTGGTTTACTGCGGTGGATGACCTGCAGGAA
CAAGGGAGCGCTCACTTGGGTACACAGGAATTTTCTTCAGGCGTTTTTTATCGTTATGCAAATATCAATC
TGGCTCAGTTACAAGAAAATCTGGGCGGCGCGAGTAGAGAACAAGCTCTGGAAATTGCAACTCATGTAGT
TCACATGTTGGCCACGGAAGTTCCAGGGGCAAAACAGAGAACCTATGCAGCCTTCAATCCAGCTGACATG
GTTATGGTGAACTTTAGCGATATGCCCTTGAGTATGGCAAATGCATTTGAAAAGGCAGTAAAAGCGAAAG
ACGGTTTTCTGCAACCATCAATTCAAGCATTTAATCAGTATTGGGATCGTGTAGCAAACGGATATGGTCT
GAATGGTGCAGCTGCTCAATTCAGTCTGAGCGATGTGGATCCGATTACGGCCCAAGTCAAGCAGATGCCA
ACGTTGGAACAACTAAAAAGTTGGGTTCGTAATAACGGGGAAGCACACCACCACCACCACCACTGAGATC
CGGCTGCTAACAAAGCCCGAAAGGAAGCTGAGTTGGCTGCTGCCACCGCTGAGCAATAACTAGCATAACC
CCTTGGGGCCTCTAAACGGGTCTTGAGGGGTTTTTTGCTGAAAGGAGGAACTATATCCGGATTGGCGAAT
GGG
[124 nt withheld, positions 2734-2857]
C
[91 nt withheld, positions 2859-2949]
A
[49 nt withheld, positions 2951-2999]
CCTTTGACGTTGGAGTCCACGTTCTTT
[37 nt withheld, positions 3027-3063]
ACCCTATCTCGGTCTATTCTTTTGATTTATAAGGGATTTTGCCGATTTCGGCCTATTGGTTAAAAAATGA
GCTGATTTAACAAAAATTTAACGCGAATTTTAACAAAATATTAACGCTTACAATTTAGGTGGCACTTTTC
GGGGAAATGTGCGCGGAACCCCTATTTGTTTATTTTTCTAAATACATTCAAATATGTATCCGCTCATGAA
TTAATTCTTAGAAAAACTCATCGAGCATCAAATGAAACTGCAATTTATTCATATCAGGATTATCAATACC
ATATTTTTGAAAAAGCCGTTTCTGTAATGAAGGAGAAAACTCACCGAGGCAGTTCCATAGGATGGCAAGA
TCCTGGTATCGGTCTGCGATTCCGACTCGTCCAACATCAATACAACCTATTAATTTCCCCTCGTCAAAAA
TAAGGTTATCAAGTGAGAAATCACCATGAGTGACGACTGAATCCGGTGAGAATGGCAAAAGTTTATGCAT
TTCTTTCCAGACTTGTTCAACAGGCCAGCCATTACGCTCGTCATCAAAATCACTCGCATCAACCAAACCG
TTATTCATTCGTGATTGCGCCTGAGCGAGACGAAATACGCGATCGCTGTTAAAAGGACAATTACAAACAG
GAATCGAATGCAACCGGCGCAGGAACACTGCCAGCGCATCAACAATATTTTCACCTGAATCAGGATATTC
TTCTAATACCTGGAATGCTGTTTTCCCGGGGATCGCAGTGGTGAGTAACCATGCATCATCAGGAGTACGG
ATAAAATGCTTGATGGTCGGAAGAGGCATAAATTCCGTCAGCCAGTTTAGTCTGACCATCTCATCTGTAA
CATCATTGGCAACGCTACCTTTGCCATGTTTCAGAAACAACTCTGGCGCATCGGGCTTCCCATACAATCG
ATAGATTGTCGCACCTGATTGCCCGACATTATCGCGAGCCCATTTATACCCATATAAATCAGCATCCATG
TTGGAATTTAATCGCGGCCTAGAGCAAGACGTTTCCCGTTGAATATGGCTCATAACACCCCTTGTATTAC
TGTTTATGTAAGCAGACAGTTTTATTGTTCATGACCAAAATCCCTTAACGTGAGTTTTCGTTCCACTGAG
CGTCAGACCCCGTAGAAAAGATCAAAGGATCTTCTTGAGATCCTTTTTTTCTGCGCGTAATCTGCTGCTT
GCAAACAAAAAAACCACCGCTACCAGCGGTGGTTTGTTTGCCGGATCAAGAGCTACCAACTCTTTTTCCG
AAGGTAACTGGCTTCAGCAGAGCGCAGATACCAAATACTGTCCTTCTAGTGTAGCCGTAGTTAGGCCACC
ACTTCAAGAACTCTGTAGCACCGCCTACATACCTCGCTCTGCTAATCCTGTTACCAGTGGCTGCTGCCAG
TGGCGATAAGTCGTGTCTTACCGGGTTGGACTCAAGACGATAGTTACCGGATAAGGCGCAGCGGTCGGGC
TGAACGGGGGGTTCGTGCACACAGCCCAGCTTGGAGCGAACGACCTACACCGAACTGAGATACCTACAGC
GTGAGCTATGAGAAAGCGCCACGCTTCCCGAAGGGAGAAAGGCGGACAGGTATCCGGTAAGCGGCAGGGT
CGGAACAGGAGAGCGCACGAGGGAGCTTCCAGGGGGAAACGCCTGGTATCTTTATAGTCCTGTCGGGTTT
CGCCACCTCTGACTTGAGCGTCGATTTTTGTGATGCTCGTCAGGGGGGCGGAGCCTATGGAAAAACGCCA
GCAACGCGGCCTTTTTACGGTTCCTGGCCTTTTGCTGGCCTTTTGCTCACATGTTCTTTCCTGCGTTATC
CCCTGATTCTGTGGATAACCGTATTACCGCCTTTGAGTGAGCTGATACCGCTCGCCGCAGCCGAACGACC
GAGCGCAGCGAGTCAGTGAGCGAGGAAGCGGAAGAGCGCCTGATGCGGTATTTTCTCCTTACGCATCTGT
GCGGTATTTCACACCGCAATGGTGCACTCTCAGTACAATCTGCTCTGATGCCGCATAGTTAAGCCAGTAT
ACACTCCGCTATCGCTACGTGACTGGGTCATGGCTGCGCCCCGACACCCGCCAACACCCGCTGACGCGCC
CTGACGGGCTTGTCTGCTCCCGGCATCCGCTTACAGACAAGCTGTGACCGTCTCCGGGAGCTGCATGTGT
CAGAGGTTTTCACCGTCATCACCGAAACGCGCGAGGCAGCTGCGGTAAAGCTCATCAGCGTGGTCGTGAA
GCGATTCACAGATGTCTGCCTGTTCATCCGCGTCCAGCTCGTTGAGTTTCTCCAGAAGCGTTAATGTCTG
GCTTCTGATAAAGCGGGCCATGTTAAGGGCGGTTTTTTCCTGTTTGGTCACTGATGCCTCCGTGTAAGGG
GGATTTCTGTTCATGGGGGTAATGATACCGATGAAACGAGAGAGGATGCTCACGATACGGGTTACTGATG
ATGAACATGCCCGGTTACTGGAACGTTGTGAGGGTAAACAACTGGCGGTATGGATGCGGCGGGACCAGAG
AAAAATCACTCAGGGTCAATGCCAGCGCTTCGTTAATACAGATGTAGGTGTTCCACAGGGTAGCCAGCAG
CATCCTGCGATGCAGATCCGGAACATAATGGTGCAGGGCGCTGACTTCCGCGTTTCCAGACTTTACGAAA
CACGGAAACCGAAGACCATTCATGTTGTTGCTCAGGTCGCAGACGTTTTGCAGCAGCAGTCGCTTCACGT
TCGCTCGCGTATCGGTGATTCATTCTGCTAACCAGTAAGGCAACCCCGCCAGCCTAGCCGGGTCCTCAAC
GACAGGAGCACGATCATGCGCACCCGTGGGGCCGCCATGCCGGCGATAATGGCCTGCTTCTCGCCGAAAC
GTTTGGTGGCGGGACCAGTGACGAAGGCTTGAGCGAGGGCGTGCAAGATTCCGAATACCGCAAGCGACAG
GCCGATCATCGTCGCGCTCCAGCGAAAGCGGTCCTCGCCGAAAATGACCCAGAGCGCTGCCGGCACCTGT
CCTACGAGTTGCATGATAAAGAAGACAGTCATAAGTGCGGCGACGATAGTCATGCCCCGCGCCCACCGGA
AGGAGCTGACTGGGTTGAAGGCTCTCAAGGGCATCGGTCGAGATCCCGGTGCCTAATGAGTGAGCTAACT
TACATTAATTGCGTTGCGCTCACTGCCCGCTTTCCAGTCGGGAAACCTGTCGTGCCAGCTGCATTAATGA
ATCGGCCAACGCGCGGGGAGAGGCG
